>Addgene plasmid #248875 | TDP-43_CTD_M323A | addgene full sequence | sequence record 494393 | Addgene NGS Result
TAATACGACTCACTATAGGGGAATTGTGAGCGGATAACAATTCCCCTCTAGAAATAATTTTGTTTAACTT
TTGAAGGAGATATACCATGGGTAGCGACAAGATTCATCACCACCATCATCATGAGAACTTATACTTTCAA
GGCCATATGAACCGCCAACTGGAACGTTCCGGTCGTTTCGGTGGTAATCCGGGTGGTTTCGGCAACCAGG
GTGGCTTTGGCAATTCGCGTGGCGGTGGTGCCGGCTTGGGCAATAACCAAGGTTCCAATATGGGTGGCGG
TATGAACTTTGGTGCCTTCTCCATCAATCCGGCAATGGCAGCGGCTGCACAAGCGGCGCTGCAGTCTAGC
TGGGGTATGATGGGCATGCTGGCGAGCCAGCAGAACCAGTCAGGCCCGAGCGGCAATAATCAGAATCAAG
GTAACATGCAGCGTGAACCGAATCAAGCGTTTGGTAGCGGTAACAATAGCTACAGCGGTAGCAACAGCGG
TGCGGCAATCGGCTGGGGTAGCGCAAGCAATGCGGGCAGCGGTAGCGGTTTCAACGGCGGCTTTGGTAGC
AGCATGGATAGCAAGAGCTCCGGTTGGGGCATGTAACTCGAGCCCCCTAGCATAACCCCTTGGGGCCTCT
AAACGGGTCTTGAGGGGTTTTTTGCCCCTGAGACGCGTCAATCGAGTTCGTACCTAAGGGCGACACCCCC
TAATTAGCCCGGGCGAAAGGCCCAGTCTTTCGACTGAGCCTTTCGTTTTATTTGATGCCTGGCAGTTCCC
TACTCTCGCATGGGGAGTCCCCACACTACCATCGGCGCTACGGCGTTTCACTTCTGAGTTCGGCATGGGG
TCAGGTGGGACCACCGCGCTACTGCCGCCAGGCAAACAAGGGGTGTTATGAGCCATATTCAGGTATAAAT
GGGCTCGCGATAATGTTCAGAATTGGTTAATTGGTTGTAACACTGACCCCTATTTGTTTATTTTTCTAAA
TACATTCAAATATGTATCCGCTCATGAGACAATAACCCTGATAAATGCTTCAATAATATTGAAAAAGGAA
GAATATGAGCCATATTCAACGGGAAACGTCGAGGCCGCGATTAAATTCCAACATGGATGCTGATTTATAT
GGGTATAAATGGGCTCGCGATAATGTCGGGCAATCAGGTGCGACAATCTATCGCTTGTATGGGAAGCCCG
ATGCGCCAGAGTTGTTTCTGAAACATGGCAAAGGTAGCGTTGCCAATGATGTTACAGATGAGATGGTCAG
ACTAAACTGGCTGACGGAATTTATGCCACTTCCGACCATCAAGCATTTTATCCGTACTCCTGATGATGCA
TGGTTACTCACCACTGCGATCCCCGGAAAAACAGCGTTCCAGGTATTAGAAGAATATCCTGATTCAGGTG
AAAATATTGTTGATGCGCTGGCAGTGTTCCTGCGCCGGTTGCACTCGATTCCTGTTTGTAATTGTCCTTT
TAACAGCGATCGCGTATTTCGCCTCGCTCAGGCGCAATCACGAATGAATAACGGTTTGGTTGATGCGAGT
GATTTTGATGACGAGCGTAATGGCTGGCCTGTTGAACAAGTCTGGAAAGAAATGCATAAACTTTTGCCAT
TCTCACCGGATTCAGTCGTCACTCATGGTGATTTCTCACTTGATAACCTTATTTTTGACGAGGGGAAATT
AATAGGTTGTATTGATGTTGGACGAGTCGGAATCGCAGACCGATACCAGGATCTTGCCATCCTATGGAAC
TGCCTCGGTGAGTTTTCTCCTTCATTACAGAAACGGCTTTTTCAAAAATATGGTATTGATAATCCTGATA
TGAATAAATTGCAATTTCATTTGATGCTCGATGAGTTTTTCTAAGCGGCGCGCCATCGAATGGCGCAAAA
CCTTTCGCGGTATGGCATGATAGCGCCCGGAAGAGAGTCAATTCAGGGTGGTGAATATGAAACCAGTAAC
GTTATACGATGTCGCAGAGTATGCCGGTGTCTCTTATCAGACCGTTTCCCGCGTGGTGAACCAGGCCAGC
CACGTTTCTGCGAAAACGCGGGAAAAAGTGGAAGCGGCGATGGCGGAGCTGAATTACATTCCCAACCGCG
TGGCACAACAACTGGCGGGCAAACAGTCGTTGCTGATTGGCGTTGCCACCTCCAGTCTGGCCCTGCACGC
GCCGTCGCAAATTGTCGCGGCGATTAAATCTCGCGCCGATCAACTGGGTGCCAGCGTGGTGGTGTCGATG
GTAGAACGAAGCGGCGTCGAAGCCTGTAAAGCGGCGGTGCACAATCTTCTCGCGCAACGCGTCAGTGGGC
TGATCATTAACTATCCGCTGGATGACCAGGATGCCATTGCTGTGGAAGCTGCCTGCACTAATGTTCCGGC
GTTATTTCTTGATGTCTCTGACCAGACACCCATCAACAGTATTATTTTCTCCCATGAGGACGGTACGCGA
CTGGGCGTGGAGCATCTGGTCGCATTGGGTCACCAGCAAATCGCGCTGTTAGCGGGCCCATTAAGTTCTG
TCTCGGCGCGTCTGCGTCTGGCTGGCTGGCATAAATATCTCACTCGCAATCAAATTCAGCCGATAGCGGA
ACGGGAAGGCGACTGGAGTGCCATGTCCGGTTTTCAACAAACCATGCAAATGCTGAATGAGGGCATCGTT
CCCACTGCGATGCTGGTTGCCAACGATCAGATGGCGCTGGGCGCAATGCGCGCCATTACCGAGTCCGGGC
TGCGCGTTGGTGCGGATATCTCGGTAGTGGGATACGACGATACCGAAGATAGCTCATGTTATATCCCGCC
GTTAACCACCATCAAACAGGATTTTCGCCTGCTGGGGCAAACCAGCGTGGACCGCTTGCTGCAACTCTCT
CAGGGCCAGGCGGTGAAGGGCAATCAGCTGTTGCCAGTCTCACTGGTGAAAAGAAAAACCACCCTGGCGC
CCAATACGCAAACCGCCTCTCCCCGCGCGTTGGCCGATTCATTAATGCAGCTGGCACGACAGGTTTCCCG
ACTGGAAAGCGGGCAGTGACTCATGACCAAAATCCCTTAACGTGAGTTACGCGCGCGTCGTTCCACTGAG
CGTCAGACCCCGTAGAAAAGATCAAAGGATCTTCTTGAGATCCTTTTTTTCTGCGCGTAATCTGCTGCTT
GCAAACAAAAAAACCACCGCTACCAGCGGTGGTTTGTTTGCCGGATCAAGAGCTACCAACTCTTTTTCCG
AAGGTAACTGGCTTCAGCAGAGCGCAGATACCAAATACTGTTCTTCTAGTGTAGCCGTAGTTAGCCCACC
ACTTCAAGAACTCTGTAGCACCGCCTACATACCTCGCTCTGCTAATCCTGTTACCAGTGGCTGCTGCCAG
TGGCGATAAGTCGTGTCTTACCGGGTTGGACTCAAGACGATAGTTACCGGATAAGGCGCAGCGGTCGGGC
TGAACGGGGGGTTCGTGCACACAGCCCAGCTTGGAGCGAACGACCTACACCGAACTGAGATACCTACAGC
GTGAGCTATGAGAAAGCGCCACGCTTCCCGAAGGGAGAAAGGCGGACAGGTATCCGGTAAGCGGCAGGGT
CGGAACAGGAGAGCGCACGAGGGAGCTTCCAGGGGGAAACGCCTGGTATCTTTATAGTCCTGTCGGGTTT
CGCCACCTCTGACTTGAGCGTCGATTTTTGTGATGCTCGTCAGGGGGGCGGAGCCTATGGAAAAACGCCA
GCAACGCGGCCTTTTTACGGTTCCTGGCCTTTTGCTGGCCTTTTGCTCACATGTTCTTTCCTGCGTTATC
CCCTGATTCTGTGGATAACCGTATTACCGCCTTTGAGTGAGCTGATACCGCTCGCCGCAGCCGAACGACC
GAGCGCAGCGAGTCAGTGAGCGAGGAAGCGGAAGGCGAGAGTAGGGAACTGCCAGGCATCAAACTAAGCA
GAAGGCCCCTGACGGATGGCCTTTTTGCGTTTCTACAAACTCTTTCTGTGTTGTAAAACGACGGCCAGTC
TTAAGCTCGGGCCCCCTGGGCGGTTCTGATAACGAGTAATCGTTAATCCGCAAATAACGTAAAAACCCGC
TTCGGCGGGTTTTTTTATGGGGGGAGTTTAGGGAAAGAGCATTTGTCAGAATATTTAAGGGCGCCTGTCA
CTTTGCTTGATATATGAGAATTATTTAACCTTATAAATGAGAAAAAAGCAACGCACTTTAAATAAGATAC
GTTGCTTTTTCGATTGATGAACACCTATAATTAAACTATTCATCTATTATTTATGATTTTTTGTATATAC
AATATTTCTAGTTTGTTAAAGAGAATTAAGAAAATAAATCTCGAAAATAATAAAGGGAAAATCAGTTTTT
GATATCAAAATTATACATGTCAACGATAATACAAAATATAATACAAACTATAAGATGTTATCAGTATTTA
TTATGCATTTAGAATAAATTTTGTGTCGCCCTTCCGCGAAAT
Features (pLannotate 1.2.2; 14 found; start..end, strand, type, name):
      1..19      +  promoter       T7 promoter: promoter for bacteriophage T7 RNA polymerase
     20..44      +  protein_bind   lac operator: The lac repressor binds to the lac operator to inhibit transcription in E. coli. This inhibition can be relieved by adding lactose or isopropyl-β-D-thiogalactopyranoside (IPTG). lac repressor encoded by lacI
     84..593     +  CDS            TARDBP (fragment): TADBP_HUMAN - Also known as TDP43. Experimental evidence at protein level: Swiss-Prot protein existence level 1. RNA-binding protein that is involved in various steps of RNA biogenesis and processing (PubMed:23519609). Preferentially binds, via its two RNA recognition motifs RRM1 and RRM2, to GU-repeats on RNA molecules predominantly localized within long introns and in the 3'UTR of mRNAs (PubMed:23519609, PubMed:24240615, PubMed:24464995). In turn, regulates the splicing of many non-coding and protein-coding RNAs including proteins involved in neuronal survival, as well as mRNAs that encode p
    607..654     +  terminator     T7 terminator: transcription terminator for bacteriophage T7 RNA polymerase
    714..754     -  terminator     rrnB T1 terminator (fragment): transcription terminator T1 from the E. coli rrnB gene
    756..871     -  ncRNA          5S rRNA: Accession: RF00001 - 5S ribosomal RNA
    902..926     +  CDS            KanR (fragment): aminoglycoside phosphotransferase; aph(3')-Ia; confers resistance to kanamycin in bacteria or G418 (Geneticin®) in eukaryotes
    956..1052    +  promoter       AmpR promoter (fragment): bla
   1055..1864    +  CDS            KanR: aminoglycoside phosphotransferase; aph(3')-Ia; confers resistance to kanamycin in bacteria or G418 (Geneticin®) in eukaryotes
   1873..1946    +  promoter       lacI promoter (fragment): lacI
   1947..3026    +  CDS            lacI: LACI_ECOLI - Experimental evidence at protein level: Swiss-Prot protein existence level 1. Repressor of the lactose operon. Binds allolactose as an inducer. From Escherichia coli (strain K12).
   3115..3703    +  rep_origin     ori: high-copy-number ColE1/pMB1/pBR322/pUC origin of replication
   3928..3945    +  terminator     rrnB T2 terminator (fragment): transcription terminator T2 from the E. coli rrnB gene
   3970..3989    -  CDS            lacZα (fragment): LacZα fragment of β-galactosidase; lacZ fragment
