[The description below was written by a language model from this plasmid's Addgene catalogue record and pLannotate feature annotations shown in this document.]
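Description:
TDP-43_CTD_M323A is a 4,452 bp bacterial expression plasmid built on the pJ411 backbone. It produces the C-terminal domain of human TDP-43 (gene TARDBP) carrying a methionine-to-alanine substitution at residue 323. It replicates in E. coli from a high-copy ColE1/pUC-type origin and is selected with kanamycin through an aph(3')-Ia aminoglycoside phosphotransferase gene, which the annotation places downstream of an AmpR (bla) promoter fragment. Short fragments of rrnB T1 and T2 terminators, a 5S rRNA segment, a small KanR remnant and a lacZα remnant are also detected. These appear to be backbone elements or leftovers, not functional parts of the payload.

The expression cassette is a standard T7/lac arrangement. A T7 promoter is followed immediately by a lac operator, then the TARDBP-derived coding region, and then a T7 terminator. The plasmid also carries lacI under its own promoter, so the repressor holds transcription off until an inducer such as IPTG is added in a host that supplies T7 RNA polymerase. The catalogue entry lists a 447 bp insert with an N-terminal 6xHis tag contributed by the backbone. The annotated TARDBP match is somewhat longer (about 510 bp), and the tag is not called as a separate feature, so the exact boundaries of the tag and any linker are not resolved by the table.

The His tag allows affinity purification of the recombinant domain. The associated work concerns helix-mediated multimerization of the conserved region of the TDP-43 C-terminal domain. This suggests the M323A variant serves as a point mutant for probing that region's contribution to self-assembly, although the record does not state the specific effect of the mutation.
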