Addgene plasmid #248875: TDP-43_CTD_M323A
Purpose: Expresses 6xHis-tagged C-terminal domain of TDP-43 with M323A.
Depositing lab: Nicolas Fawzi. Depositing organization: Brown University. Publication: Structural details of helix-mediated multimerization of the conserved region of TDP-43 C-terminal domain. Rizuan A, Shenoy J, Mohanty P, Dos Passos PM, Mercado Ortiz JF, Bai L, Viswanathan R, Zaborowksy J, Wang SH, Johnson V, Mamede LD, Titus AR, Ayala YM, Ghirlando R, Mittal J, Fawzi NL. Nat Commun. 2025 Nov 26;16(1):10528. doi: 10.1038/s41467-025-65546-w. PubMed 41298366.
Backbone
  Vector backbone: pJ411
  Backbone size w/o insert (bp): 4005
  Total vector size (bp): 4452
  Vector type: Bacterial Expression
Growth in bacteria
  Bacterial resistance: Kanamycin, 50 μg/mL
  Growth temperature: 37°C
  Growth strain: DH5alpha
  Copy number: High Copy
Gene/Insert
  Gene/Insert name: TDP-43_CTD_M323A
  Species: H. sapiens (human)
  Insert size (bp): 447
  Mutation: changed M323A
  Entrez Gene: TARDBP (a.k.a. ALS10, TDP-43)
  Tag / fusion protein: 6xHis-tags (N terminal on backbone)
Terms and licenses: Academic/Nonprofit Terms; Industry Terms: Not Available to Industry
Depositor comments: Please visit https://doi.org/10.1101/2024.07.05.602258 for bioRxiv preprint.
How to cite: TDP-43_CTD_M323A was a gift from Nicolas Fawzi (Addgene plasmid # 248875 ; http://n2t.net/addgene:248875 ; RRID:Addgene_248875)
